Addgene plasmid #126006: pAAV2-ProC3-Cre/mCherry
Purpose: Targeting expression to neuronal and glial cell types in mice, non-human primates, and human retina
Depositing lab: Botond Roska. Depositing organization: Friedrich Miescher Institute for Biomedical Research. Publication: Targeting neuronal and glial cell types with synthetic promoter AAVs in mice, non-human primates and humans. Juttner J, Szabo A, Gross-Scherf B, Morikawa RK, Rompani SB, Hantz P, Szikra T, Esposti F, Cowan CS, Bharioke A, Patino-Alvarez CP, Keles O, Kusnyerik A, Azoulay T, Hartl D, Krebs AR, Schubeler D, Hajdu RI, Lukats A, Nemeth J, Nagy ZZ, Wu KC, Wu RH, Xiang L, Fang XL, Jin ZB, Goldblum D, Hasler PW, Scholl HPN, Krol J, Roska B. Nat Neurosci. 2019 Jul 8. pii: 10.1038/s41593-019-0431-2. doi: 10.1038/s41593-019-0431-2. PubMed 31285614.
Backbone
  Vector backbone: pAAV
  Vector type: AAV
Growth in bacteria
  Bacterial resistance: Ampicillin, 100 μg/mL
  Growth temperature: 37°C
  Growth strain: NEB Stable
  Copy number: High Copy
Gene/Insert
  Gene/Insert name: Cre-2A-mCherry
  Species: Synthetic
  Promoter: ProC3
  Cloning method: Restriction Enzyme; 5′ cloning site Unknown (unknown if destroyed); 3′ cloning site Unknown (unknown if destroyed)
Terms and licenses: Academic/Nonprofit Terms; Industry Terms: Not Available to Industry
Depositor comments: Please visit https://www.biorxiv.org/content/early/2018/10/04/434720.full.pdf for BioRxiv preprint
How to cite: pAAV2-ProC3-Cre/mCherry was a gift from Botond Roska (Addgene plasmid # 126006 ; http://n2t.net/addgene:126006 ; RRID:Addgene_126006)
