[The description below was written by a language model from this plasmid's Addgene catalogue record, the feature table of its GenBank file and pLannotate feature annotations shown in this document.]
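Description:
pAAV2-ProC3-Cre/mCherry is an adeno-associated virus transfer plasmid built on a pAAV backbone, in which an expression cassette is flanked by two AAV2 inverted terminal repeats so that it can be packaged into recombinant AAV particles. In bacteria it is maintained through a high-copy ColE1/pUC-type origin and selected with ampicillin via the beta-lactamase gene. An f1/M13 phage origin is also present in the backbone. The two sequence records held for the plasmid differ slightly in length (about 6.55 versus 6.56 kb) and in numbering origin, but they annotate the same set of parts.

The payload is a synthetic bicistronic open reading frame, Cre-2A-mCherry. A Kozak consensus precedes the bacteriophage P1 Cre recombinase, which is joined through a T2A ribosome-skipping peptide to a mammalian codon-optimised mCherry, so that a single transcript yields the recombinase and a separate red fluorescent marker of the expressing cells. Downstream, a WPRE enhances transcript stability and expression, and the human growth hormone polyadenylation signal terminates the message.

The catalogue lists the promoter as ProC3, one of a series of synthetic promoters. ProC3 is not annotated as such in either feature table. What the tables mark immediately upstream of Cre is an SV40 early promoter/origin segment, preceded by several hundred unannotated bases after the left ITR. The record does not state how this segment relates to ProC3.

The stated purpose is to target expression to neuronal and glial cell types in mouse, non-human primate and human retina. Cell-type-restricted Cre delivered this way can recombine loxP-containing alleles or Cre-dependent vectors, with mCherry reporting the targeted population.
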