LOCUS       Exported 6551 bp ds-DNA circular SYN 12-MAY-2021
DEFINITION  Targeting expression to neuronal and glial cell types in mice,
            non-human primates, and human retina.
ACCESSION   .
VERSION     .
KEYWORDS    pAAV2-ProC3-Cre/mCherry
SOURCE      synthetic DNA construct
  ORGANISM  synthetic DNA construct
REFERENCE   1 (bases 1 to 6551)
  AUTHORS   Juttner J, Szabo A, Gross-Scherf B, Morikawa RK, Rompani SB, Hantz
            P, Szikra T, Esposti F, Cowan CS, Bharioke A, Patino-Alvarez CP,
            Keles O, Kusnyerik A, Azoulay T, Hartl D, Krebs AR, Schubeler D,
            Hajdu RI, Lukats A, Nemeth J, Nagy ZZ, Wu KC, Wu RH, Xiang L, Fang
            XL, Jin ZB, Goldblum D, Hasler PW, Scholl HPN, Krol J, Roska B
  TITLE     Targeting neuronal and glial cell types with synthetic promoter AAVs
            in mice, non-human primates and humans.
  JOURNAL   Nat Neurosci. 2019 Jul 8. pii: 10.1038/s41593-019-0431-2. doi:
            10.1038/s41593-019-0431-2.
  PUBMED    31285614
REFERENCE   2 (bases 1 to 6551)
  AUTHORS   .
  TITLE     Direct Submission
  JOURNAL   Exported May 12, 2021 from SnapGene Server 1.1.58
            http://www.snapgene.com
FEATURES             Location/Qualifiers
     source          1..6551
                     /organism="synthetic DNA construct"
                     /mol_type="other DNA"
     regulatory      57..66
                     /regulatory_class="other"
                     /note="vertebrate consensus sequence for strong initiation
                     of translation (Kozak, 1987)"
     CDS             63..1091
                     /codon_start=1
                     /product="site-specific recombinase"
                     /label=Cre
                     /note="Cre is a site-specific recombinase from
                     bacteriophage P1. Recombination occurs at loxP sequences."
                     /translation="MANLLTVHQNLPALPVDATSDEVRKNLMDMFRDRQAFSEHTWKML
                     LSVCRSWAAWCKLNNRKWFPAEPEDVRDYLLYLQARGLAVKTIQQHLGQLNMLHRRSGL
                     PRPSDSNAVSLVMRRIRKENVDAGERAKQALAFERTDFDQVRSLMENSDRCQDIRNLAF
                     LGIAYNTLLRIAEIARIRVKDISRTDGGRMLIHIGRTKTLVSTAGVEKALSLGVTKLVE
                     RWISVSGVADDPNNYLFCRVRKNGVAAPSATSQLSTRALEGIFEATHRLIYGAKDDSGQ
                     RYLAWSGHSARVGAARDMARAGVSIPEIMQAGGWTNVNIVMNYIRNLDSETGAMVRLLE
                     DGD"
     CDS             1101..1154
                     /codon_start=1
                     /product="2A peptide from Thosea asigna virus capsid
                     protein"
                     /label=T2A
                     /note="Eukaryotic ribosomes fail to insert a peptide bond
                     between the Gly and Pro residues, yielding separate
                     polypeptides."
                     /translation="EGRGSLLTCGDVEENPGP"
     CDS             1155..1862
                     /codon_start=1
                     /product="monomeric derivative of DsRed fluorescent protein
                     (Shaner et al., 2004)"
                     /label=mCherry
                     /note="mammalian codon-optimized"
                     /translation="VSKGEEDNMAIIKEFMRFKVHMEGSVNGHEFEIEGEGEGRPYEGT
                     QTAKLKVTKGGPLPFAWDILSPQFMYGSKAYVKHPADIPDYLKLSFPEGFKWERVMNFE
                     DGGVVTVTQDSSLQDGEFIYKVKLRGTNFPSDGPVMQKKTMGWEASSERMYPEDGALKG
                     EIKQRLKLKDGGHYDAEVKTTYKAKKPVQLPGAYNVNIKLDITSHNEDYTIVEQYERAE
                     GRHSTGGMDELYK"
     primer_bind     complement(1297..1315)
                     /label=mCherry-R
                     /note="mCherry, reverse primer"
     primer_bind     1565..1584
                     /label=mCherry-F
                     /note="mCherry, forward primer"
     misc_feature    1890..2478
                     /label=WPRE
                     /note="woodchuck hepatitis virus posttranscriptional
                     regulatory element"
     primer_bind     complement(1943..1963)
                     /label=WPRE-R
                     /note="WPRE, reverse primer"
     CDS             complement(2361..2372)
                     /codon_start=1
                     /product="Factor Xa recognition and cleavage site"
                     /label=Factor Xa site
                     /translation="IEGR"
     polyA_signal    2510..2986
                     /label=hGH poly(A) signal
                     /note="human growth hormone polyadenylation signal"
     primer_bind     complement(2709..2728)
                     /label=hGH-PA-R
                     /note="Human growth hormone terminator, reverse primer"
     repeat_region   3026..3166
                     /label=AAV2 ITR
                     /note="inverted terminal repeat of adeno-associated virus
                     serotype 2"
     repeat_region   3026..3155
                     /label=AAV2 ITR
     rep_origin      3241..3696
                     /direction=RIGHT
                     /label=f1 ori
                     /note="f1 bacteriophage origin of replication; arrow
                     indicates direction of (+) strand synthesis"
     primer_bind     complement(3328..3347)
                     /label=F1ori-R
                     /note="F1 origin, reverse primer"
     primer_bind     3538..3559
                     /label=F1ori-F
                     /note="F1 origin, forward primer"
     primer_bind     complement(3713..3732)
                     /label=pRS-marker
                     /note="pRS vectors, use to sequence yeast selectable
                     marker"
     primer_bind     3832..3854
                     /label=pGEX 3'
                     /note="pGEX vectors, reverse primer"
     primer_bind     complement(3892..3910)
                     /label=pBRforEco
                     /note="pBR322 vectors, upsteam of EcoRI site, forward
                     primer"
     promoter        3978..4082
                     /gene="bla"
                     /label=AmpR promoter
     CDS             4083..4943
                     /codon_start=1
                     /gene="bla"
                     /product="beta-lactamase"
                     /label=AmpR
                     /note="confers resistance to ampicillin, carbenicillin, and
                     related antibiotics"
                     /translation="MSIQHFRVALIPFFAAFCLPVFAHPETLVKVKDAEDQLGARVGYI
                     ELDLNSGKILESFRPEERFPMMSTFKVLLCGAVLSRIDAGQEQLGRRIHYSQNDLVEYS
                     PVTEKHLTDGMTVRELCSAAITMSDNTAANLLLTTIGGPKELTAFLHNMGDHVTRLDRW
                     EPELNEAIPNDERDTTMPVAMATTLRKLLTGELLTLASRQQLIDWMEADKVAGPLLRSA
                     LPAGWFIADKSGAGERGSRGIIAALGPDGKPSRIVVIYTTGSQATMDERNRQIAEIGAS
                     LIKHW"
     primer_bind     complement(4301..4320)
                     /label=Amp-R
                     /note="Ampicillin resistance gene, reverse primer"
     rep_origin      5114..5702
                     /direction=RIGHT
                     /label=ori
                     /note="high-copy-number ColE1/pMB1/pBR322/pUC origin of
                     replication"
     primer_bind     5603..5622
                     /label=pBR322ori-F
                     /note="pBR322 origin, forward primer"
     repeat_region   5764..5893
                     /label=AAV2 ITR (alternate)
                     /note="Functional equivalent of wild-type AAV2 ITR"
     promoter        6405..50
                     /label=SV40 promoter
                     /note="SV40 early promoter"
     rep_origin      6452..36
                     /label=SV40 ori
                     /note="SV40 origin of replication"
     primer_bind     6514..6533
                     /label=SV40pro-F
                     /note="SV40 promoter/origin, forward primer"
ORIGIN
        1 tattccagaa gtagtgagga ggcttttttg gaggcctagg cttttgcaaa ggatccgcca
       61 ccatggccaa tttactgacc gtacaccaaa atttgcctgc attaccggtc gatgcaacga
      121 gtgatgaggt tcgcaagaac ctgatggaca tgttcaggga tcgccaggcg ttttctgagc
      181 atacctggaa aatgcttctg tccgtttgcc ggtcgtgggc ggcatggtgc aagttgaata
      241 accggaaatg gtttcccgca gaacctgaag atgttcgcga ttatcttcta tatcttcagg
      301 cgcgcggtct ggcagtaaaa actatccagc aacatttggg ccagctaaac atgcttcatc
      361 gtcggtccgg gctgccacga ccaagtgaca gcaatgctgt ttcactggtt atgcggcgaa
      421 tccgaaaaga aaacgttgat gccggtgaac gtgcaaaaca ggctctagcg ttcgaacgca
      481 ctgatttcga ccaggttcgt tcactcatgg aaaatagcga tcgctgccag gatatacgta
      541 atctggcatt tctggggatt gcttataaca ccctgttacg tatagccgaa attgccagga
      601 tcagggttaa agatatctca cgtactgacg gtgggagaat gttaatccat attggcagaa
      661 cgaaaacgct ggttagcacc gcaggtgtag agaaggcact tagcctgggg gtaactaaac
      721 tggtcgagcg atggatttcc gtctctggtg tagctgatga tccgaataac tacctgtttt
      781 gccgggtcag aaaaaatggt gttgccgcgc catctgccac cagccagcta tcaactcgcg
      841 ccctggaagg gatttttgaa gcaactcatc gattgattta cggcgctaag gatgactctg
      901 gtcagagata cctggcctgg tctggacaca gtgcccgtgt cggagccgcg cgagatatgg
      961 cccgcgctgg agtttcaata ccggagatca tgcaagctgg tggctggacc aatgtaaata
     1021 ttgtcatgaa ctatatccgt aacctggata gtgaaacagg ggcaatggtg cgcctgctgg
     1081 aagatggcga tggaccggtc gagggcagag gaagtctgct aacatgcggt gacgtcgagg
     1141 agaatcctgg cccagtgagc aagggcgagg aggataacat ggccatcatc aaggagttca
     1201 tgcgcttcaa ggtgcacatg gagggctccg tgaacggcca cgagttcgag atcgagggcg
     1261 agggcgaggg ccgcccctac gagggcaccc agaccgccaa gctgaaggtg accaagggtg
     1321 gccccctgcc cttcgcctgg gacatcctgt cccctcagtt catgtacggc tccaaggcct
     1381 acgtgaagca ccccgccgac atccccgact acttgaagct gtccttcccc gagggcttca
     1441 agtgggagcg cgtgatgaac ttcgaggacg gcggcgtggt gaccgtgacc caggactcct
     1501 ccctgcagga cggcgagttc atctacaagg tgaagctgcg cggcaccaac ttcccctccg
     1561 acggccccgt aatgcagaag aagaccatgg gctgggaggc ctcctccgag cggatgtacc
     1621 ccgaggacgg cgccctgaag ggcgagatca agcagaggct gaagctgaag gacggcggcc
     1681 actacgacgc tgaggtcaag accacctaca aggccaagaa gcccgtgcag ctgcccggcg
     1741 cctacaacgt caacatcaag ttggacatca cctcccacaa cgaggactac accatcgtgg
     1801 aacagtacga acgcgccgag ggccgccact ccaccggcgg catggacgag ctgtacaagt
     1861 aatgagaatt cgatatcaag cttatcgata atcaacctct ggattacaaa atttgtgaaa
     1921 gattgactgg tattcttaac tatgttgctc cttttacgct atgtggatac gctgctttaa
     1981 tgcctttgta tcatgctatt gcttcccgta tggctttcat tttctcctcc ttgtataaat
     2041 cctggttgct gtctctttat gaggagttgt ggcccgttgt caggcaacgt ggcgtggtgt
     2101 gcactgtgtt tgctgacgca acccccactg gttggggcat tgccaccacc tgtcagctcc
     2161 tttccgggac tttcgctttc cccctcccta ttgccacggc ggaactcatc gccgcctgcc
     2221 ttgcccgctg ctggacaggg gctcggctgt tgggcactga caattccgtg gtgttgtcgg
     2281 ggaaatcatc gtcctttcct tggctgctcg cctatgttgc cacctggatt ctgcgcggga
     2341 cgtccttctg ctacgtccct tcggccctca atccagcgga ccttccttcc cgcggcctgc
     2401 tgccggctct gcggcctctt ccgcgtcttc gccttcgccc tcagacgagt cggatctccc
     2461 tttgggccgc ctccccgcat cgataccgag cgctgctcga gagatctacg ggtggcatcc
     2521 ctgtgacccc tccccagtgc ctctcctggc cctggaagtt gccactccag tgcccaccag
     2581 ccttgtccta ataaaattaa gttgcatcat tttgtctgac taggtgtcct tctataatat
     2641 tatggggtgg aggggggtgg tatggagcaa ggggcaagtt gggaagacaa cctgtagggc
     2701 ctgcggggtc tattgggaac caagctggag tgcagtggca caatcttggc tcactgcaat
     2761 ctccgcctcc tgggttcaag cgattctcct gcctcagcct cccgagttgt tgggattcca
     2821 ggcatgcatg accaggctca gctaattttt gtttttttgg tagagacggg gtttcaccat
     2881 attggccagg ctggtctcca actcctaatc tcaggtgatc tacccacctt ggcctcccaa
     2941 attgctggga ttacaggcgt gaaccactgc tcccttccct gtccttctga ttttgtaggt
     3001 aaccacgtgc ggaccgagcg gccgcaggaa cccctagtga tggagttggc cactccctct
     3061 ctgcgcgctc gctcgctcac tgaggccggg cgaccaaagg tcgcccgacg cccgggcttt
     3121 gcccgggcgg cctcagtgag cgagcgagcg cgcagctgcc tgcaggggcg cctgatgcgg
     3181 tattttctcc ttacgcatct gtgcggtatt tcacaccgca tannnnnnnn nnnnnnnnnn
     3241 nnnnnnnnnn nnnnnnnnnn nnnnnnnnnn nnnnnnnnnn nnnnnnnnnn nnnnnnnnnn
     3301 nnnnnnnnnn nnnnnnntnn nnnnnnnnnn nnnnnnnnnn nnnnnnnnnn nnnnnnnnnn
     3361 nnnncnnnnn nnnnnnnnnn nnnnnnnnnn nnnnnnnnnn nnnnnnnnnn nnnnnnnnnn
     3421 nnnnnnnnnn nnnnnnnnnn nnnnnnnnnn nnnnnnnnnn nnnnnnnnnn nnnnnnnnnn
     3481 nnnnnnnnnn nnnnnnnnnn nnnnnncctt tgacgttgga gtccacgttc tttaatagtg
     3541 gactcttgtt ccaaactgga acaacactca actctatttc gggctattct tttgatttat
     3601 aagggatttt gccgatttcg gtctattggt taaaaaatga gctgatttaa caaaaattta
     3661 acgcgaattt taacaaaata ttaacgttta caattttatg gtgcactctc agtacaatct
     3721 gctctgatgc cgcatagtta agccagcccc gacacccgcc aacacccgct gacgcgccct
     3781 gacgggcttg tctgctcccg gcatccgctt acagacaagc tgtgaccgtc tccgggagct
     3841 gcatgtgtca gaggttttca ccgtcatcac cgaaacgcgc gagacgaaag ggcctcgtga
     3901 tacgcctatt tttataggtt aatgtcatga taataatggt ttcttagacg tcaggtggca
     3961 cttttcgggg aaatgtgcgc ggaaccccta tttgtttatt tttctaaata cattcaaata
     4021 tgtatccgct catgagacaa taaccctgat aaatgcttca ataatattga aaaaggaaga
     4081 gtatgagtat tcaacatttc cgtgtcgccc ttattccctt ttttgcggca ttttgccttc
     4141 ctgtttttgc tcacccagaa acgctggtga aagtaaaaga tgctgaagat cagttgggtg
     4201 cacgagtggg ttacatcgaa ctggatctca acagcggtaa gatccttgag agttttcgcc
     4261 ccgaagaacg ttttccaatg atgagcactt ttaaagttct gctatgtggc gcggtattat
     4321 cccgtattga cgccgggcaa gagcaactcg gtcgccgcat acactattct cagaatgact
     4381 tggttgagta ctcaccagtc acagaaaagc atcttacgga tggcatgaca gtaagagaat
     4441 tatgcagtgc tgccataacc atgagtgata acactgcggc caacttactt ctgacaacga
     4501 tcggaggacc gaaggagcta accgcttttt tgcacaacat gggggatcat gtaactcgcc
     4561 ttgatcgttg ggaaccggag ctgaatgaag ccataccaaa cgacgagcgt gacaccacga
     4621 tgcctgtagc aatggcaaca acgttgcgca aactattaac tggcgaacta cttactctag
     4681 cttcccggca acaattaata gactggatgg aggcggataa agttgcagga ccacttctgc
     4741 gctcggccct tccggctggc tggtttattg ctgataaatc tggagccggt gagcgtgggt
     4801 ctcgcggtat cattgcagca ctggggccag atggtaagcc ctcccgtatc gtagttatct
     4861 acacgacggg gagtcaggca actatggatg aacgaaatag acagatcgct gagataggtg
     4921 cctcactgat taagcattgg taactgtcag accaagttta ctcatatata ctttagattg
     4981 atttaaaact tcatttttaa tttaaaagga tctaggtgaa gatccttttt gataatctca
     5041 tgaccaaaat cccttaacgt gagttttcgt tccactgagc gtcagacccc gtagaaaaga
     5101 tcaaaggatc ttcttgagat cctttttttc tgcgcgtaat ctgctgcttg caaacaaaaa
     5161 aaccaccgct accagcggtg gtttgtttgc cggatcaaga gctaccaact ctttttccga
     5221 aggtaactgg cttcagcaga gcgcagatac caaatactgt tcttctagtg tagccgtagt
     5281 taggccacca cttcaagaac tctgtagcac cgcctacata cctcgctctg ctaatcctgt
     5341 taccagtggc tgctgccagt ggcgataagt cgtgtcttac cgggttggac tcaagacgat
     5401 agttaccgga taaggcgcag cggtcgggct gaacgggggg ttcgtgcaca cagcccagct
     5461 tggagcgaac gacctacacc gaactgagat acctacagcg tgagctatga gaaagcgcca
     5521 cgcttcccga agggagaaag gcggacaggt atccggtaag cggcagggtc ggaacaggag
     5581 agcgcacgag ggagcttcca gggggaaacg cctggtatct ttatagtcct gtcgggtttc
     5641 gccacctctg acttgagcgt cgatttttgt gatgctcgtc aggggggcgg agcctatgga
     5701 aaaacgccag caacgcggcc tttttacggt tcctggcctt ttgctggcct tttgctcaca
     5761 tgtcctgcag gcagctgcgc gctcgctcgc tcactgaggc cgcccgggcg tcgggcgacc
     5821 tttggtcgcc cggcctcagt gagcgagcga gcgcgcagag agggagtggc caactccatc
     5881 actaggggtt cctgcggccg cacgcgtaaa gctggaactg gggccggaaa cagctgaggg
     5941 tgcccagccg gaaactcgaa atcaacgtag gccggaaact attcgatgaa ttccgccgga
     6001 aactaggtcc ggaggactgc cggaaacacc tgtaatcaag ccgccggaaa cctgttgtgg
     6061 ccgtatgccg gaaacgtctt aattggacgt gccggaaact cttttaatga gttcgccgga
     6121 aaccagacca gccgagctgc cggaaaccgg ttatatagaa cggccggaaa cggtccacag
     6181 gaaaaagccg gaaacaccca aacggttagc gccggaaacg actggggagg acgtgccgga
     6241 aacgtactat ctgaagatgc cggaaacact tgaaagctcc aagccggaaa cgggcccgtg
     6301 cggatagccg gaaactgacg gtacacggcc gccggaaaca ctacttgtat ggtagccgga
     6361 aacttgggcg tggctggggc cggaaacgct cgagatctgc gatctgcatc tcaattagtc
     6421 agcaaccata gtcccgcccc taactccgcc catcccgccc ctaactccgc ccagttccgc
     6481 ccattctccg ccccatcgct gactaatttt ttttatttat gcagaggccg aggccgcctc
     6541 ggcctctgag c
//
