Features (pLannotate 1.2.2; 15 found; start..end, strand, type, name):
      1..141     -  repeat_region  AAV2 ITR: inverted terminal repeat of adeno-associated virus serotype 2 inverted
    653..849     +  promoter       SV40 promoter: SV40 early promoter
    866..1890    +  CDS            Cre (fragment): site-specific recombinase Cre is a site-specific recombinase from bacteriophage P1. Recombination occurs at loxP sequences.
   1954..2660    +  CDS            mCherry (fragment): monomeric derivative of DsRed fluorescent protein (Shaner et al., 2004) mammalian codon-optimized
   2665..2689    +  misc_feature   MCS (fragment): pBluescript multiple cloning site
   2689..3277    +  misc_feature   WPRE: woodchuck hepatitis virus posttranscriptional regulatory element
   3309..3785    +  polyA_signal   hGH poly(A) signal: human growth hormone polyadenylation signal
   3825..3965    +  repeat_region  AAV2 ITR: inverted terminal repeat of adeno-associated virus serotype 2 inverted
   3970..4021    -  misc_feature   bom (fragment): basis of mobility region from pBR322
   4040..4420    +  rep_origin     M13 ori (sequence partly withheld): M13 bacteriophage origin of replication; arrow indicates direction of (+) strand synthesis
   4496..4545    -  misc_feature   bom (fragment): basis of mobility region from pBR322
   4647..4682    -  CDS            rop (fragment): Rop protein, which maintains plasmids at low copy number; rop
   4777..4881    +  promoter       AmpR promoter: bla
   4882..5742    +  CDS            AmpR: β-lactamase; bla; confers resistance to ampicillin, carbenicillin, and related antibiotics
   5913..6501    +  rep_origin     ori: high-copy-number ColE1/pMB1/pBR322/pUC origin of replication
>Addgene plasmid #126006 | pAAV2-ProC3-Cre/mCherry | depositor full sequence | sequence record 241171 | pAAV2-ProC3-Cre/mCherry sequence 6562 bps
CCTGCAGGCAGCTGCGCGCTCGCTCGCTCACTGAGGCCGCCCGGGCAAAGCCCGGGCGTCGGGCGACCTT
TGGTCGCCCGGCCTCAGTGAGCGAGCGAGCGCGCAGAGAGGGAGTGGCCAACTCCATCACTAGGGGTTCC
TGCGGCCGCACGCGTAAAGCTGGAACTGGGGCCGGAAACAGCTGAGGGTGCCCAGCCGGAAACTCGAAAT
CAACGTAGGCCGGAAACTATTCGATGAATTCCGCCGGAAACTAGGTCCGGAGGACTGCCGGAAACACCTG
TAATCAAGCCGCCGGAAACCTGTTGTGGCCGTATGCCGGAAACGTCTTAATTGGACGTGCCGGAAACTCT
TTTAATGAGTTCGCCGGAAACCAGACCAGCCGAGCTGCCGGAAACCGGTTATATAGAACGGCCGGAAACG
GTCCACAGGAAAAAGCCGGAAACACCCAAACGGTTAGCGCCGGAAACGACTGGGGAGGACGTGCCGGAAA
CGTACTATCTGAAGATGCCGGAAACACTTGAAAGCTCCAAGCCGGAAACGGGCCCGTGCGGATAGCCGGA
AACTGACGGTACACGGCCGCCGGAAACACTACTTGTATGGTAGCCGGAAACTTGGGCGTGGCTGGGGCCG
GAAACGCTCGAGATCTGCGATCTGCATCTCAATTAGTCAGCAACCATAGTCCCGCCCCTAACTCCGCCCA
TCCCGCCCCTAACTCCGCCCAGTTCCGCCCATTCTCCGCCCCATCGCTGACTAATTTTTTTTATTTATGC
AGAGGCCGAGGCCGCCTCGGCCTCTGAGCTATTCCAGAAGTAGTGAGGAGGCTTTTTTGGAGGCCTAGGC
TTTTGCAAAGGATCCGCCACCATGGCCAATTTACTGACCGTACACCAAAATTTGCCTGCATTACCGGTCG
ATGCAACGAGTGATGAGGTTCGCAAGAACCTGATGGACATGTTCAGGGATCGCCAGGCGTTTTCTGAGCA
TACCTGGAAAATGCTTCTGTCCGTTTGCCGGTCGTGGGCGGCATGGTGCAAGTTGAATAACCGGAAATGG
TTTCCCGCAGAACCTGAAGATGTTCGCGATTATCTTCTATATCTTCAGGCGCGCGGTCTGGCAGTAAAAA
CTATCCAGCAACATTTGGGCCAGCTAAACATGCTTCATCGTCGGTCCGGGCTGCCACGACCAAGTGACAG
CAATGCTGTTTCACTGGTTATGCGGCGAATCCGAAAAGAAAACGTTGATGCCGGTGAACGTGCAAAACAG
GCTCTAGCGTTCGAACGCACTGATTTCGACCAGGTTCGTTCACTCATGGAAAATAGCGATCGCTGCCAGG
ATATACGTAATCTGGCATTTCTGGGGATTGCTTATAACACCCTGTTACGTATAGCCGAAATTGCCAGGAT
CAGGGTTAAAGATATCTCACGTACTGACGGTGGGAGAATGTTAATCCATATTGGCAGAACGAAAACGCTG
GTTAGCACCGCAGGTGTAGAGAAGGCACTTAGCCTGGGGGTAACTAAACTGGTCGAGCGATGGATTTCCG
TCTCTGGTGTAGCTGATGATCCGAATAACTACCTGTTTTGCCGGGTCAGAAAAAATGGTGTTGCCGCGCC
ATCTGCCACCAGCCAGCTATCAACTCGCGCCCTGGAAGGGATTTTTGAAGCAACTCATCGATTGATTTAC
GGCGCTAAGGATGACTCTGGTCAGAGATACCTGGCCTGGTCTGGACACAGTGCCCGTGTCGGAGCCGCGC
GAGATATGGCCCGCGCTGGAGTTTCAATACCGGAGATCATGCAAGCTGGTGGCTGGACCAATGTAAATAT
TGTCATGAACTATATCCGTAACCTGGATAGTGAAACAGGGGCAATGGTGCGCCTGCTGGAAGATGGCGAT
GGACCGGTCGAGGGCAGAGGAAGTCTGCTAACATGCGGTGACGTCGAGGAGAATCCTGGCCCAGTGAGCA
AGGGCGAGGAGGATAACATGGCCATCATCAAGGAGTTCATGCGCTTCAAGGTGCACATGGAGGGCTCCGT
GAACGGCCACGAGTTCGAGATCGAGGGCGAGGGCGAGGGCCGCCCCTACGAGGGCACCCAGACCGCCAAG
CTGAAGGTGACCAAGGGTGGCCCCCTGCCCTTCGCCTGGGACATCCTGTCCCCTCAGTTCATGTACGGCT
CCAAGGCCTACGTGAAGCACCCCGCCGACATCCCCGACTACTTGAAGCTGTCCTTCCCCGAGGGCTTCAA
GTGGGAGCGCGTGATGAACTTCGAGGACGGCGGCGTGGTGACCGTGACCCAGGACTCCTCCCTGCAGGAC
GGCGAGTTCATCTACAAGGTGAAGCTGCGCGGCACCAACTTCCCCTCCGACGGCCCCGTAATGCAGAAGA
AGACCATGGGCTGGGAGGCCTCCTCCGAGCGGATGTACCCCGAGGACGGCGCCCTGAAGGGCGAGATCAA
GCAGAGGCTGAAGCTGAAGGACGGCGGCCACTACGACGCTGAGGTCAAGACCACCTACAAGGCCAAGAAG
CCCGTGCAGCTGCCCGGCGCCTACAACGTCAACATCAAGTTGGACATCACCTCCCACAACGAGGACTACA
CCATCGTGGAACAGTACGAACGCGCCGAGGGCCGCCACTCCACCGGCGGCATGGACGAGCTGTACAAGTA
ATGAGAATTCGATATCAAGCTTATCGATAATCAACCTCTGGATTACAAAATTTGTGAAAGATTGACTGGT
ATTCTTAACTATGTTGCTCCTTTTACGCTATGTGGATACGCTGCTTTAATGCCTTTGTATCATGCTATTG
CTTCCCGTATGGCTTTCATTTTCTCCTCCTTGTATAAATCCTGGTTGCTGTCTCTTTATGAGGAGTTGTG
GCCCGTTGTCAGGCAACGTGGCGTGGTGTGCACTGTGTTTGCTGACGCAACCCCCACTGGTTGGGGCATT
GCCACCACCTGTCAGCTCCTTTCCGGGACTTTCGCTTTCCCCCTCCCTATTGCCACGGCGGAACTCATCG
CCGCCTGCCTTGCCCGCTGCTGGACAGGGGCTCGGCTGTTGGGCACTGACAATTCCGTGGTGTTGTCGGG
GAAATCATCGTCCTTTCCTTGGCTGCTCGCCTATGTTGCCACCTGGATTCTGCGCGGGACGTCCTTCTGC
TACGTCCCTTCGGCCCTCAATCCAGCGGACCTTCCTTCCCGCGGCCTGCTGCCGGCTCTGCGGCCTCTTC
CGCGTCTTCGCCTTCGCCCTCAGACGAGTCGGATCTCCCTTTGGGCCGCCTCCCCGCATCGATACCGAGC
GCTGCTCGAGAGATCTACGGGTGGCATCCCTGTGACCCCTCCCCAGTGCCTCTCCTGGCCCTGGAAGTTG
CCACTCCAGTGCCCACCAGCCTTGTCCTAATAAAATTAAGTTGCATCATTTTGTCTGACTAGGTGTCCTT
CTATAATATTATGGGGTGGAGGGGGGTGGTATGGAGCAAGGGGCAAGTTGGGAAGACAACCTGTAGGGCC
TGCGGGGTCTATTGGGAACCAAGCTGGAGTGCAGTGGCACAATCTTGGCTCACTGCAATCTCCGCCTCCT
GGGTTCAAGCGATTCTCCTGCCTCAGCCTCCCGAGTTGTTGGGATTCCAGGCATGCATGACCAGGCTCAG
CTAATTTTTGTTTTTTTGGTAGAGACGGGGTTTCACCATATTGGCCAGGCTGGTCTCCAACTCCTAATCT
CAGGTGATCTACCCACCTTGGCCTCCCAAATTGCTGGGATTACAGGCGTGAACCACTGCTCCCTTCCCTG
TCCTTCTGATTTTGTAGGTAACCACGTGCGGACCGAGCGGCCGCAGGAACCCCTAGTGATGGAGTTGGCC
ACTCCCTCTCTGCGCGCTCGCTCGCTCACTGAGGCCGGGCGACCAAAGGTCGCCCGACGCCCGGGCTTTG
CCCGGGCGGCCTCAGTGAGCGAGCGAGCGCGCAGCTGCCTGCAGGGGCGCCTGATGCGGTATTTTCTCCT
TACGCATCTGTGCGGTATTTCACACCGCATA
[142 nt withheld, positions 4022-4163]
C
[141 nt withheld, positions 4165-4305]
CCTTTGACGTTGGAGTCCACGTTCTTTAATAGTGGACTCTTGTTCCAAACTGGAACAACACTCAACCCTA
TCTCGGGCTATTCTTTTGATTTATAAGGGATTTTGCCGATTTCGGCCTATTGGTTAAAAAATGAGCTGAT
TTAACAAAAATTTAACGCGAATTTTAACAAAATATTAACGTTTACAATTTTATGGTGCACTCTCAGTACA
ATCTGCTCTGATGCCGCATAGTTAAGCCAGCCCCGACACCCGCCAACACCCGCTGACGCGCCCTGACGGG
CTTGTCTGCTCCCGGCATCCGCTTACAGACAAGCTGTGACCGTCTCCGGGAGCTGCATGTGTCAGAGGTT
TTCACCGTCATCACCGAAACGCGCGAGACGAAAGGGCCTCGTGATACGCCTATTTTTATAGGTTAATGTC
ATGATAATAATGGTTTCTTAGACGTCAGGTGGCACTTTTCGGGGAAATGTGCGCGGAACCCCTATTTGTT
TATTTTTCTAAATACATTCAAATATGTATCCGCTCATGAGACAATAACCCTGATAAATGCTTCAATAATA
TTGAAAAAGGAAGAGTATGAGTATTCAACATTTCCGTGTCGCCCTTATTCCCTTTTTTGCGGCATTTTGC
CTTCCTGTTTTTGCTCACCCAGAAACGCTGGTGAAAGTAAAAGATGCTGAAGATCAGTTGGGTGCACGAG
TGGGTTACATCGAACTGGATCTCAACAGCGGTAAGATCCTTGAGAGTTTTCGCCCCGAAGAACGTTTTCC
AATGATGAGCACTTTTAAAGTTCTGCTATGTGGCGCGGTATTATCCCGTATTGACGCCGGGCAAGAGCAA
CTCGGTCGCCGCATACACTATTCTCAGAATGACTTGGTTGAGTACTCACCAGTCACAGAAAAGCATCTTA
CGGATGGCATGACAGTAAGAGAATTATGCAGTGCTGCCATAACCATGAGTGATAACACTGCGGCCAACTT
ACTTCTGACAACGATCGGAGGACCGAAGGAGCTAACCGCTTTTTTGCACAACATGGGGGATCATGTAACT
CGCCTTGATCGTTGGGAACCGGAGCTGAATGAAGCCATACCAAACGACGAGCGTGACACCACGATGCCTG
TAGCAATGGCAACAACGTTGCGCAAACTATTAACTGGCGAACTACTTACTCTAGCTTCCCGGCAACAATT
AATAGACTGGATGGAGGCGGATAAAGTTGCAGGACCACTTCTGCGCTCGGCCCTTCCGGCTGGCTGGTTT
ATTGCTGATAAATCTGGAGCCGGTGAGCGTGGGTCTCGCGGTATCATTGCAGCACTGGGGCCAGATGGTA
AGCCCTCCCGTATCGTAGTTATCTACACGACGGGGAGTCAGGCAACTATGGATGAACGAAATAGACAGAT
CGCTGAGATAGGTGCCTCACTGATTAAGCATTGGTAACTGTCAGACCAAGTTTACTCATATATACTTTAG
ATTGATTTAAAACTTCATTTTTAATTTAAAAGGATCTAGGTGAAGATCCTTTTTGATAATCTCATGACCA
AAATCCCTTAACGTGAGTTTTCGTTCCACTGAGCGTCAGACCCCGTAGAAAAGATCAAAGGATCTTCTTG
AGATCCTTTTTTTCTGCGCGTAATCTGCTGCTTGCAAACAAAAAAACCACCGCTACCAGCGGTGGTTTGT
TTGCCGGATCAAGAGCTACCAACTCTTTTTCCGAAGGTAACTGGCTTCAGCAGAGCGCAGATACCAAATA
CTGTCCTTCTAGTGTAGCCGTAGTTAGGCCACCACTTCAAGAACTCTGTAGCACCGCCTACATACCTCGC
TCTGCTAATCCTGTTACCAGTGGCTGCTGCCAGTGGCGATAAGTCGTGTCTTACCGGGTTGGACTCAAGA
CGATAGTTACCGGATAAGGCGCAGCGGTCGGGCTGAACGGGGGGTTCGTGCACACAGCCCAGCTTGGAGC
GAACGACCTACACCGAACTGAGATACCTACAGCGTGAGCTATGAGAAAGCGCCACGCTTCCCGAAGGGAG
AAAGGCGGACAGGTATCCGGTAAGCGGCAGGGTCGGAACAGGAGAGCGCACGAGGGAGCTTCCAGGGGGA
AACGCCTGGTATCTTTATAGTCCTGTCGGGTTTCGCCACCTCTGACTTGAGCGTCGATTTTTGTGATGCT
CGTCAGGGGGGCGGAGCCTATGGAAAAACGCCAGCAACGCGGCCTTTTTACGGTTCCTGGCCTTTTGCTG
GCCTTTTGCTCACATGT
